Addgene plasmid #73679: pS2-FLAG-Sestrin2-E451A
Purpose: overexpression
Depositing lab: David Sabatini. Depositing organization: Whitehead Institute for Biomedical Research. Publication: Sestrin2 is a leucine sensor for the mTORC1 pathway. Wolfson RL, Chantranupong L, Saxton RA, Shen K, Scaria SM, Cantor JR, Sabatini DM. Science. 2016 Jan 1;351(6268):43-8. doi: 10.1126/science.aab2674. Epub 2015 Oct 8. PubMed 26449471.
Backbone
  Vector backbone: pS2
  Backbone size w/o insert (bp): 8000
  Total vector size (bp): 9443
  Vector type: Mammalian Expression, Lentiviral
  Selectable markers: Puromycin
Growth in bacteria
  Bacterial resistance: Ampicillin, 100 μg/mL
  Growth temperature: 37°C
  Growth strain: XL10 Gold
  Copy number: Unknown
Gene/Insert
  Gene/Insert name: Sesn2
  Species: H. sapiens (human)
  Insert size (bp): 1443
  Mutation: E451A changed Glutamate 451 to Alanine
  GenBank ID: NM_031459.4 CDS
  Entrez Gene: SESN2 (a.k.a. HI95, SES2, SEST2)
  Promoter: Sesn2
  Tag / fusion protein: FLAG (N terminal on backbone)
  Cloning method: Restriction Enzyme; 5′ cloning site Age1 (unknown if destroyed); 3′ cloning site EcoR1 (unknown if destroyed)
  Sequencing primers: 5′ CCCGAGGCCAGGGGGAGCAG; 3′ TAG TTT GTA TGT CTG TTG CTA TTA
Terms and licenses: Academic/Nonprofit Terms; Industry Terms: Not Available to Industry
How to cite: pS2-FLAG-Sestrin2-E451A was a gift from David Sabatini (Addgene plasmid # 73679 ; http://n2t.net/addgene:73679 ; RRID:Addgene_73679)
