[The description below was written by a language model from this plasmid's Addgene catalogue record.]
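Description:
pS2-FLAG-Sestrin2-E451A is a lentiviral mammalian expression plasmid built on the pS2 backbone (about 8 kb), with a total size of roughly 9.4 kb. It is propagated in E. coli under ampicillin selection, and transduced or transfected mammalian cells can be selected with puromycin. No feature table accompanies the record, so the specific lentiviral elements, the origin of replication and the promoter driving the puromycin marker are not documented here. Copy number is listed as unknown.

The insert is the human SESN2 coding sequence (about 1.4 kb), cloned by restriction digestion between AgeI and EcoRI sites. It carries a point mutation changing glutamate 451 to alanine. A FLAG epitope supplied by the backbone is fused to the N-terminus, which allows detection and immunoprecipitation of the protein with anti-FLAG reagents. The promoter field is recorded as Sesn2, suggesting that expression is driven by Sestrin2 promoter sequence rather than a strong viral promoter, which could give expression closer to endogenous levels. However, the record gives no further detail on this element.

The stated purpose is overexpression. The associated publication identifies Sestrin2 as a leucine sensor for the mTORC1 pathway. In that context, the construct is suited to stably expressing a tagged Sestrin2 point mutant in mammalian cells, for comparison with the wild-type protein in studies of amino acid sensing and mTORC1 signalling. The record itself does not state the functional consequence of the E451A substitution.
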