>Addgene plasmid #73679 | pS2-FLAG-Sestrin2-E451A | depositor partial sequence | sequence record 136571 | insert
ATGATCGTGGCGGACTCCGAGTGCCGCGCAGAGCTCAAGGACTACCTGCGGTTCGCCCCGGGCGGCGTCG
GCGACTCGGGCCCCGGAGAGGAGCAGAGGGAGAGCCGGGCTCGGCGAGGCCCTCGAGGGCCCAGCGCCTT
CATCCCCGTGGAGGAGGTCCTTCGGGAGGGGGCTGAGAGCCTCGAGCAGCACCTGGGGCTGGAGGCACTG
ATGTCCTCTGGGCGAGTAGACAACCTGGCAGTGGTGATGGGCCTGCACCCTGACTACTTTACCAGCTTCT
GGCGCCTGCACTACCTGCTGCTGCACACGGATGGTCCCTTGGCCAGCTCCTGGCGCCACTACATTGCCAT
CATGGCTGCCGCCCGCCATCAGTGTTCTTACCTGGTAGGCTCCCACATGGCCGAGTTTCTGCAGACTGGT
GGTGACCCTGAGTGGCTGCTGGGCCTCCACCGGGCCCCCGAGAAGCTGCGCAAACTCAGCGAGATCAACA
AGTTGCTGGCGCATCGGCCATGGCTCATCACCAAGGAACACATCCAGGCCTTGCTGAAGACCGGCGAGCA
CACTTGGTCCCTGGCCGAGCTCATTCAGGCTCTGGTCCTGCTCACCCACTGCCACTCGCTCTCCTCCTTC
GTGTTTGGCTGTGGCATCCTCCCTGAGGGGGATGCAGATGGCAGCCCTGCCCCCCAGGCACCTACACCCC
CTAGTGAACAGAGCAGCCCCCCAAGCAGGGACCCGTTGAACAACTCTGGGGGCTTTGAGTCTGCCCGCGA
CGTGGAGGCGCTGATGGAGCGCATGCAGCAGCTGCAGGAGAGCCTGCTGCGGGATGAGGGGACGTCCCAG
GAGGAGATGGAGAGCCGCTTTGAGCTGGAGAAGTCAGAGAGCCTGCTGGTGACCCCCTCAGCTGACATCC
TGGAGCCCTCTCCACACCCAGACATGCTGTGCTTTGTGGAAGACCCTACTTTCGGATATGAGGACTTCAC
TCGGAGAGGGGCTCAGGCACCCCCTACCTTCCGGGCCCAGGATTATACCTGGGAAGACCATGGCTACTCG
CTGATCCAGCGGCTTTACCCTGAGGGTGGGCAGCTGCTGGATGAGAAGTTCCAGGCAGCCTATAGCCTCA
CCTACAATACCATCGCCATGCACAGTGGTGTGGACACCTCCGTGCTCCGCAGGGCCATCTGGAACTATAT
CCACTGCGTCTTTGGCATCAGATATGATGACTATGATTATGGGGAGGTGAACCAGCTCCTGGAGCGGAAC
CTCAAGGTCTATATCAAGACAGTGGCCTGCTACCCAGAGAAGACCACCCGAAGAATGTACAACCTCTTCT
GGAGGCACTTCCGCCACTCAGCGAAGGTCCACGTGAACTTGCTGCTCCTGGAGGCGCGCATGCAAGCCGC
TCTGCTGTACGCCCTCCGTGCCATCACCCGCTACATGACCTGA
