>Addgene plasmid #73679 | pS2-FLAG-Sestrin2-E451A | addgene partial sequence | sequence record 140958 | cPPT-F 5'-gggaaagaatagtagacataatag-3'
ATTACAAAACAAATTACAAAAATTCAAAATTTTCGGGTTTATTACAGGGACAGCAGAGATCCACTTTGGC
CGCGGCTCGAGGGGGTTGGGGTTGCGCCTTTTCCAAGGCAGCCCTGGGTTTGCGCAGGGACGCGGCTGCT
CTGGGCGTGGTTCCGGGAAACGCAGCGGCGCCGACCCTGGGTCTCGCACATTCTTCACGTCCGTTCGCAG
CGTCACCCGGATCTTCGCCGCTACCCTTGTGGGCCCCCCGGCGACGCTTCCTGCTCCGCCCCTAAGTCGG
GAAGGTTCCTTGCGGTTCGCGGCGTGCCGGACGTGACAAACGGAAGCCGCACGTCTCACTAGTACCCTCG
CAGACGGACAGCGCCAGGGAGCAATGGCAGCGCGCCGACCGCGATGGGCTGTGGCCAATAGCGGCTGCTC
AGCAGGGCGCGCCGAGAGCAGCGGCCGGGAAGGGGCGGTGCGGGAGGCGGGGTGTGGGGCGGTAGTGTGG
GCCCTGTTCCTGCCCGCGCGGTGTTCCGCATTCTGCAAGCCTCCGGAGCGCACGTCGGCAGTCGGCTCCC
TCGTTGACCGAATCACCGACCTCTCTCCCCAGGGGGATCCACCGGAGCTTACCATGACCGAGTACAAGCC
CACGGTGCGCCTCGCCACCCGCGACGACGTCCCCAGGGCCGTACGCACCCTCGCCGCCGCGTTCGCCGAC
TACCCCGCCACGCGCCACACCGTCGATCCGGACCGCCACATCGAGCGGGTCACCGAGCTGCAAGAACTCT
TCCTCACGCGCGTCGGGCTCGACATCGGCAA
