>Addgene plasmid #73679 | pS2-FLAG-Sestrin2-E451A | addgene partial sequence | sequence record 140960 | Puro-F 5'-GCAACCTCCCTTCTACGAGC-3'
AGGTGCCCGAAGGACCGCGCACCTGGTGCATGACCCGCAAGCCCGGTGCCTGACGCCCGCCCCACGACCC
GCAGCGCCCGACCGAAAGGAGCGCACGACCCCATGCATCGGTACCTTTAAGACCAATGACTTACAAGGCA
GCTGTAGATCTTAGCCACTTTTTAAAAGAAAAGGGGGGACTGGAAGGGCTAATTCACTCCCAACGAAGAC
AAGATCTGCTTTTTGCTTGTACTGGGTCTCTCTGGTTAGACCAGATCTGAGCCTGGGAGCTCTCTGGCTA
ACTAGGGAACCCACTGCTTAAGCCTCAATAAAGCTTGCCTTGAGTGCTTCAAGTAGTGTGTGCCCGTCTG
TTGTGTGACTCTGGTAACTAGAGATCCCTCAGACCCTTTTAGTCAGTGTGGAAAATCTCTAGCAGTAGTA
GTTCATGTCATCTTATTATTCAGTATTTATAACTTGCAAAGAAATGAATATCAGAGAGTGAGAGGAACTT
GTTTATTGCAGCTTATAATGGTTACAAATAAAGCAATAGCATCACAAATTTCACAAATAAAGCATTTTTT
TCACTGCATTCTAGTTGTGGTTTGTCCAAACTCATCAATGTATCTTATCATGTCTGGCTCTAGCTATCCC
GCCCCTAACTCCGCCCATCCCGCCCCTAACTCCGCCCAGTTCCGCCCATTCTCCGCCCCATGGCTGACTA
ATTTTTTTTATTTATGCAGAGGCCGAGGCCGCCTCGGCCTCTGAGCTATTCCAGAAGTAGTGAGGAGGCT
TTT
