>Addgene plasmid #73679 | pS2-FLAG-Sestrin2-E451A | addgene partial sequence | sequence record 141709 | pS2-R 5'-TAGTTTGTATGTCTGTTGCTATTA-3'
CCAAATCCCCCCTTTTCTTTTAAAATTGTGGATGAATACTGCCATTTGTCTCGAGGTCGAGAATTCTTAT
TACTTGTCATCGTCATCCTTGTAATCAATGTCATGATCTTTATAATCACCGTCATGGTCTTTGTAGTCGC
CTGCGGCCGCTCAGGTCATGTAGCGGGTGATGGCACGGAGGGCGTACAGCAGAGCGGCTTGCATGCGCGC
CTCCAGGAGCAGCAAGTTCACGTGGACCTTCGCTGAGTGGCGGAAGTGCCTCCAGAAGAGGTTGTACATT
CTTCGGGTGGTCTTCTCTGGGTAGCAGGCCACTGTCTTGATATAGACCTTGAGGTTCCGCTCCAGGAGCT
GGTTCACCTCCCCATAATCATAGTCATCATATCTGATGCCAAAGACGCAGTGGATATAGTTCCAGATGGC
CCTGCGGAGCACGGAGGTGTCCACACCACTGTGCATGGCGATGGTATTGTAGGTGAGGCTATAGGCTGCC
TGGAACTTCTCATCCAGCAGCTGCCCACCCTCAGGGTAAAGCCGCTGGATCAGCGAGTAGCCATGGTCTT
CCCAGGTATAATCCTGGGCCCGGAAGGTAGGGGGTGCCTGAGCCCCTCTCCGAGTGAAGTCCTCATATCC
GAAAGTAGGGTCTTCCACAAAGCACAGCATGTCTGGGTGTGGAGAGGGCTCCAGGATGTCAGCTGAGGGG
GTCACCAGCAGGCTCTCTGACTTCTCCAGCTCAAAGCGGCTCTCCATCTCCTCCTGGGACGTCCCCTCAT
CCCGCAGCAGGCTCTCCTGCAGCTGCTGCATGCGCTCCATCAGCGCCTCCACGTCGCGGGCAGACTCAAA
GCCCCCAGAGTTGTTCAACGGGTCCCTGCTTGGGGGGCTGCTCTGTTCACTA
