>Addgene plasmid #73679 | pS2-FLAG-Sestrin2-E451A | addgene partial sequence | sequence record 141726 | pS2-F 5'-CCCGAGGCCAGGGGGAGCAG-3'
GGGTTCAGTTCTATAATTAGCAGCACCGGATAGGACGCGAGCCAAACCTCTCTTAACCCTAGCCAGTCCC
TCCAGGAACTGAAAAGATGAAGAATTCATTTAGGAGATTTCACACTCGGCTGTTTGGCCTAGCCCAGTGA
AGTCCCTTTTCATCACGCAACCCTAATGACTCTTAGGGCTGTCACTGCCGTCTGGTGTTGCCAGGGATCT
GACTAAACCGTCTTGCAAAAGTTTGCAGCATTCACCCGAGGCGGACTACAACTCCCAGAATTCCGGGCGC
TCCCCGGTGCTGATTGGCGGAGCCCGTGACTCCAGGGGGCGGAGTTTCCCCCGCCTCCCCGGGGAAACAG
ACCTCTGATTGGCTGGACCGCCGGGCTTTTGTGTCCCCGCCCTCCCCCGGGGACCGCAGCGGGCTGAACT
GCTGGTGTCAGAGCCCGGCGAGCGCTGGCAGTTCCGCGGCGGGGATGCTGAGGAGCGCTGGGTCCGGGAG
CAGCCCTGGCCCCTGCGGACTTCCGAGGCCGTGAAAACCCCTGCGCTGCGGCCCTTCCCAGGCCCCCGAG
GCCGTTCGCCGTTCCCGAAGCCCGACTGGGGGAAGAGTCCAGCACCAAAGCGGCCGTTCTCGGATTCCGG
AGCGTTCTGGAGCCCCGAGAGACGCCCCGGGGTTCTAGAAGCTCCCCGGCGGCGCCCAGTCCCGGCTTCA
TTCGGGCGTCCCTCCGAAACCCACTCGGGTGCACGGGTCGTCGGCGAGCCGCGACCGGGTCCTGGCGCGC
ACCACCGGTGCCACCATGGACTACAAGGATGACGATGACAAGGGTGGTGGTGGTGGTGCGTCCACGATGA
TCGTGGCGGACTCCGAGTGCCGCGCAGAGCTCAAGGACTACCTGCGGTTCGCCCC
